Addgene plasmid #21051: pESC-URA-Rnq1-GFP
Depositing lab: Judith Frydman. Depositing organization: Stanford University. Publication: Misfolded proteins partition between two distinct quality control compartments. Kaganovich D, Kopito R, Frydman J. Nature. 2008 Aug 28. 454(7208):1088-95. 10.1038/nature07195 PubMed 18756251.
Backbone
  Vector backbone: pESC-URA
  Backbone manufacturer: Stratagene
  Backbone size w/o insert (bp): 6600
  Vector type: Yeast Expression ; yeast/bacteria shuttle
  Selectable markers: URA3
Growth in bacteria
  Bacterial resistance: Ampicillin, 100 μg/mL
  Growth temperature: 37°C
  Growth strain: DH5alpha
  Copy number: High Copy
Gene/Insert
  Gene/Insert name: Rnq1 (alt name: YCL028W)
  Species: S. cerevisiae (budding yeast)
  Insert size (bp): 1218
  Entrez Gene: RNQ1 (a.k.a. YCL028W)
  Tag / fusion protein: GFP (C terminal on backbone)
  Cloning method: Restriction Enzyme; 5′ cloning site BamHI (not destroyed); 3′ cloning site HindIII (not destroyed)
  Sequencing primers: 5′ ATTTTCGGTTTGTATTACTTC
Terms and licenses: Academic/Nonprofit Terms; Industry Terms: Not Available to Industry
How to cite: pESC-URA-Rnq1-GFP was a gift from Judith Frydman (Addgene plasmid # 21051 ; http://n2t.net/addgene:21051 ; RRID:Addgene_21051)
