[The description below was written by a language model from this plasmid's Addgene catalogue record.]
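Description:
pESC-URA-Rnq1-GFP is a yeast expression plasmid built on the commercial pESC-URA backbone (about 6.6 kb without insert), a yeast/bacteria shuttle vector. In E. coli it is maintained as a high-copy plasmid under ampicillin selection, and in Saccharomyces cerevisiae it is selected through the URA3 auxotrophic marker, which complements uracil auxotrophy in ura3 host strains. No feature table accompanies the record, so the yeast replication origin and the promoter driving the insert are not explicitly stated. The pESC vector series is generally known for 2μ-based replication and divergent galactose-inducible GAL1/GAL10 promoters, but which of these drives this insert is not confirmed in the record.

The payload is the S. cerevisiae RNQ1 open reading frame (YCL028W, roughly 1.2 kb), cloned by restriction digestion between BamHI and HindIII sites, both of which remain intact. The coding sequence is fused at its C terminus to GFP, which the record describes as being carried on the backbone, indicating that the vector had already been modified to supply the fluorescent tag in frame downstream of the cloning sites. Rnq1 is a glutamine/asparagine-rich yeast protein that can adopt a prion conformation, and the GFP fusion allows its localisation and aggregation state to be followed in living cells by fluorescence microscopy. The associated publication concerns the partitioning of misfolded proteins between distinct quality-control compartments, so the construct is suited to use as a fluorescent amyloidogenic or aggregation-prone reporter for studying how yeast cells sort and sequester such proteins.
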