>Addgene plasmid #21051 | pESC-URA-Rnq1-GFP | addgene partial sequence | sequence record 26855 | 21051 with EGFP-N
GCTCCTCGCCCTTGCTCACCTCGAGCGGACCACCCTCCAGATCTTCTTCAGAAATAAGTTTTTGTTCCAT
GTAGCGGTTCTGGTTGCCGTTATTGTTCTGTTGAGAAAAGTTGCCAGAAAAATTGAAGGATTCGTGCTGT
CCATTGGAGTTCTGGTTTCCGCCGTATTGCGGTCTTCCGTACTCATTGGATTGCTGTTGACCATTCTGTT
GCGGTCTACCATACTCATTAGCCTGTTGCTGGCCCCCATAACTCGAATTTGAATTGGAGTTATTGCCCAG
GTAGGAACTTGCCATGGAAGCCAAAGCTGAGAATGAACTGGAGTGGCCTTGTTGCTGCTGCTGACCCTGT
TGTTGATGCTGATAGTTTTGGCCTTGTTGCTGGTATTGCTGCTGGTTGTTTTGGCCTTGTTGATTGTATT
GCTGTTGGTTGGATTGAGTTTGTCCACCACCTAAGTAAGATTGAGCCATGGAGGCCAATGAGGAAAAAGC
ACCACCAGATTGTCCCTGTTGTTGTTGGTAACCACCGTTGCCACCTTGGTACTGTTGATTATTGTAACCT
TGACTATTTTGGTTACCGTTTTGATAGGATTGGTTATAG
