>Addgene plasmid #21051 | pESC-URA-Rnq1-GFP | addgene partial sequence | sequence record 26856 | 21051 with GAL1
ACCCGGATCGCGCAGCTTGCCGGTGGTATGGATACGGATAAGTTAATCTCAGAGGCTGAGTCTCATTTTT
CTCAAGGAAACCATGCAGAAGCTGTTGCGAAGTTGACATCCGCAGCTCAGTCGAACCCCAATGACGAGCA
AATGTCAACTATTGAATCATTAATTCAAAAAATCGCAGGATACGTCATGGACAACCGTAGTGGTGGTAGT
GACGCCTCGCAAGATCGTGCTGCTGGTGGTGGTTCATCTTTTATGAACACTTTAATGGCAGACTCTAAGG
GTTCTTCCCAAACGCAACTAGGAAAACTAGCTTTGTTAGCCACAGTGATGACACACTCATCAAATAAAGG
TTCTTCTAACAGAGGGTTTGACGTAGGGACTGTCATGTCAATGCTAAGTGGTTCTGGCGGCGGGAGCCAA
AGTATGGGTGCTTCCGGCCTGGCTGCCTTGGCTTCTCAATTCTTTAAGTCAGGTAACAATTCCCAAGGTC
AGGGACAAGGTCAAGGTCAAGGTCAAGGTCAAGGACAAGGTCAAGGTCAAGGTTCTTTTACTGCTTTGGC
GTCTTTGGCTTCATCTTTCATGAATTCCAACAACAATAATCAGCAAGGTCAAAATCAAAGCTCCGGTGGT
TCCTCCTTTGGAGCACTGGCTTCTATGGNNAAGCTCTTTTATGCATTCCAATAATAATCAGAACTCCAAC
AATAGTCAACAGGGCTATAACCAATCCTATCAAAACGGTAACNAAATAGTCAAGTTACAATATTTNCAGT
ACCAAGGTGGCACGGTGGTTACAACACACAGGACATCCGGTGTGCTTTTCTCATGGCTCA
